>Addgene plasmid #105472 | pISH-Taar9 | addgene full sequence | sequence record 202927 | Addgene NGS Result
GTAAAACGACGGCCAGTGAATTGTAATACGACTCACTATAGGGCGAATTGGGCCCGACGTCGCATGCTCC
CGGCCGCCATGGCGGCCGCGGGAATTCGATTTTAACCTGCACCTGCCTCTTCAGAGAATAGATTAGTTGT
TGATGAATCAGCCCTGAAGACTTTGCCACTCACAATAAGTTTTATTGCCTTACGAAACCAAGGATAAAAA
AAGGCGTATATCAAGGGGTTCATAGCTGAATTGTAGTAAACACACCACACTAATATCTCATAGACGTACG
CAGGAGTTATGAAGTTCATGTAAGCGTCAATAACCGCATCAATAATGTATGGCAGCCAGGACACGAGAAA
TGCAGCCATGGCGATCCCCAAGGTCTTGGCAGCCTTCCTCTCTCTTTTGGCTACTCTTTCCTTATAGCTC
TCAGAGGAGGCCTGAGCTTGGTTGGCTGTACCCTCTATCTTCCTAGCCTGATACTTTGCCACCAAAAATA
TCCGACCATATAGAAACACCATGACCACAGTGGGCAGAAAGAACAAAAGGAAACAAAGTAAAACCCAATT
TTGATTCAGTGGAGCCTGGCAGCCTCCCACACAGGTCAGAGCAACCACTAATTCCTCAATCCCTTCCTCA
TTGGCTCCCGTGTAAAAGATGGAAAAGCTGTATGTGACAGAAAAGAACCAAGAGAGAGCAATGCACAGTC
CAGAAACCGATACAGTGAACTTGGTCGGATAGGTCAGTGGATCTGTAACTGCAATGTACCGGTCAATGGA
GATGCAGCATAAATGAAACAGAGACGCAAAACAGAAGGAGGTGTCGAAACACGTGTGGAACTTACAGTAA
CTCTCCCCAAAGTACCAGCAGCTCTCCACAGAACGCACCGTGCTGAAGGGCATCACTGTCACCCCCACCA
AGAAGTCAGCACAGGCCAGGGAGGCCACCAGGAAGTTCGTAGGCGTGTGCAGCTGTTTAAAGTGGAGGAT
GGCAATGATGACCAGTAAGTTCCCAAACACTGCCAGCAGGGCTCCCAAACCGAGGACCCCATAGAGGATG
GCTCGAGGCCAGGGTGCGTAAGAGCTTTTAATGCAGGATCCGTTCACATTCTCATAGCAGAGCTCCATGG
GCGGTTCTGGGGAGAAGTCGCTTGTCATAATCACTAGTGAATTCGCGGCCGCCTGCAGGTCGACCATATG
GGAGAGCTCCCAACGCGTTGGATGCATAGCTTGAGTATTCTATAGTGTCACCTAAATAGCTTGGCGTAAT
CATGGTCATAGCTGTTTCCTGTGTGAAATTGTTATCCGCTCACAATTCCACACAACATACGAGCCGGAAG
CATAAAGTGTAAAGCCTGGGGTGCCTAATGAGTGAGCTAACTCACATTAATTGCGTTGCGCTCACTGCCC
GCTTTCCAGTCGGGAAACCTGTCGTGCCAGCTGCATTAATGAATCGGCCAACGCGCGGGGAGAGGCGGTT
TGCGTATTGGGCGCTCTTCCGCTTCCTCGCTCACTGACTCGCTGCGCTCGGTCGTTCGGCTGCGGCGAGC
GGTATCAGCTCACTCAAAGGCGGTAATACGGTTATCCACAGAATCAGGGGATAACGCAGGAAAGAACATG
TGAGCAAAAGGCCAGCAAAAGGCCAGGAACCGTAAAAAGGCCGCGTTGCTGGCGTTTTTCCATAGGCTCC
GCCCCCCTGACGAGCATCACAAAAATCGACGCTCAAGTCAGAGGTGGCGAAACCCGACAGGACTATAAAG
ATACCAGGCGTTTCCCCCTGGAAGCTCCCTCGTGCGCTCTCCTGTTCCGACCCTGCCGCTTACCGGATAC
CTGTCCGCCTTTCTCCCTTCGGGAAGCGTGGCGCTTTCTCATAGCTCACGCTGTAGGTATCTCAGTTCGG
TGTAGGTCGTTCGCTCCAAGCTGGGCTGTGTGCACGAACCCCCCGTTCAGCCCGACCGCTGCGCCTTATC
CGGTAACTATCGTCTTGAGTCCAACCCGGTAAGACACGACTTATCGCCACTGGCAGCAGCCACTGGTAAC
AGGATTAGCAGAGCGAGGTATGTAGGCGGTGCTACAGAGTTCTTGAAGTGGTGGCCTAACTACGGCTACA
CTAGAAGAACAGTATTTGGTATCTGCGCTCTGCTGAAGCCAGTTACCTTCGGAAAAAGAGTTGGTAGCTC
TTGATCCGGCAAACAAACCACCGCTGGTAGCGGTGGTTTTTTTGTTTGCAAGCAGCAGATTACGCGCAGA
AAAAAAGGATCTCAAGAAGATCCTTTGATCTTTTCTACGGGGTCTGACGCTCAGTGGAACGAAAACTCAC
GTTAAGGGATTTTGGTCATGAGATTATCAAAAAGGATCTTCACCTAGATCCTTTTAAATTAAAAATGAAG
TTTTAAATCAATCTAAAGTATATATGAGTAAACTTGGTCTGACAGTTACCAATGCTTAATCAGTGAGGCA
CCTATCTCAGCGATCTGTCTATTTCGTTCATCCATAGTTGCCTGACTCCCCGTCGTGTAGATAACTACGA
TACGGGAGGGCTTACCATCTGGCCCCAGTGCTGCAATGATACCGCGAGACCCACGCTCACCGGCTCCAGA
TTTATCAGCAATAAACCAGCCAGCCGGAAGGGCCGAGCGCAGAAGTGGTCCTGCAACTTTATCCGCCTCC
ATCCAGTCTATTAATTGTTGCCGGGAAGCTAGAGTAAGTAGTTCGCCAGTTAATAGTTTGCGCAACGTTG
TTGCCATTGCTACAGGCATCGTGGTGTCACGCTCGTCGTTTGGTATGGCTTCATTCAGCTCCGGTTCCCA
ACGATCAAGGCGAGTTACATGATCCCCCATGTTGTGCAAAAAAGCGGTTAGCTCCTTCGGTCCTCCGATC
GTTGTCAGAAGTAAGTTGGCCGCAGTGTTATCACTCATGGTTATGGCAGCACTGCATAATTCTCTTACTG
TCATGCCATCCGTAAGATGCTTTTCTGTGACTGGTGAGTACTCAACCAAGTCATTCTGAGAATAGTGTAT
GCGGCGACCGAGTTGCTCTTGCCCGGCGTCAATACGGGATAATACCGCGCCACATAGCAGAACTTTAAAA
GTGCTCATCATTGGAAAACGTTCTTCGGGGCGAAAACTCTCAAGGATCTTACCGCTGTTGAGATCCAGTT
CGATGTAACCCACTCGTGCACCCAACTGATCTTCAGCATCTTTTACTTTCACCAGCGTTTCTGGGTGAGC
AAAAACAGGAAGGCAAAATGCCGCAAAAAAGGGAATAAGGGCGACACGGAAATGTTGAATACTCATACTC
TTCCTTTTTCAATATTATTGAAGCATTTATCAGGGTTATTGTCTCATGAGCGGATACATATTTGAATGTA
TTTAGAAAAATAAACAAATAGGGGTTCCGCGCACATTTCCCCGAAAAGTGCCACCTGATGCGGTGTGAAA
TACCGCACAGATGCGTAAGGAGAAAATACCGCATCAGGAAATTGTAAGCGTTAATATTTTGTTAAAATTC
GCGTTAAATTTTTGTTAAATCAGCTCATTTTTTAACCAATAGGCCGAAATCGGCAAAATCCCTTATAAAT
CAAAAGAATAGACCGAGATAGGGT
[37 nt withheld, positions 3595-3631]
AAAGAACGTGGACTCCAACGTCAAAGG
[49 nt withheld, positions 3659-3707]
T
[91 nt withheld, positions 3709-3799]
G
[124 nt withheld, positions 3801-3924]
CCATTCGCCATTCAGGCTGCGCAACTGTTGGGAAGGGCGATCGGTGCGGGCCTCTTCGCTATTACGCCAG
CTGGCGAAAGGGGGATGTGCTGCAAGGCGATTAAGTTGGGTAACGCCAGGGTTTTCCCAGTCACGACGTT
Features (pLannotate 1.2.2; 14 found; start..end, strand, type, name):
     24..42      +  promoter       T7 promoter: promoter for bacteriophage T7 RNA polymerase
    105..1148    -  CDS            Taar9: TAAR9_MOUSE - Experimental evidence at transcript level: Swiss-Prot protein existence level 2. Orphan olfactory receptor specific for trace amines. From Mus musculus (Mouse).
   1155..1217    -  CDS            VESPI_VESMG (fragment): Experimental evidence at protein level: Swiss-Prot protein existence level 1. Shows contractile activity on isolated ileum smooth muscle. From Vespa magnifica (Hornet).
   1229..1247    -  promoter       SP6 promoter: promoter for bacteriophage SP6 RNA polymerase
   1289..1305    -  protein_bind   lac operator: The lac repressor binds to the lac operator to inhibit transcription in E. coli. This inhibition can be relieved by adding lactose or isopropyl-β-D-thiogalactopyranoside (IPTG). lac repressor encoded by lacI
   1313..1343    -  promoter       lac promoter: promoter for the E. coli lac operon
   1358..1379    -  protein_bind   CAP binding site: CAP binding activates transcription in the presence of cAMP. E. coli catabolite activator protein
   1392..1484    -  CDS            lacI (fragment): lac repressor; lacI; The lac repressor binds to the lac operator to inhibit transcription in E. coli. This inhibition can be relieved by adding lactose or isopropyl-β-D-thiogalactopyranoside (IPTG).
   1667..2255    -  rep_origin     ori: high-copy-number ColE1/pMB1/pBR322/pUC origin of replication
   2426..3286    -  CDS            AmpR: β-lactamase; bla; confers resistance to ampicillin, carbenicillin, and related antibiotics
   3287..3391    -  promoter       AmpR promoter: bla
   3418..3468    +  misc_feature   bom (fragment): basis of mobility region from pBR322
   3496..3924    -  rep_origin     f1 ori (sequence partly withheld): f1 bacteriophage origin of replication; arrow indicates direction of (+) strand synthesis
   3928..21      -  CDS            lacZα (fragment) (across the origin): LacZα fragment of β-galactosidase; lacZ fragment
