[The description below was written by a language model from this plasmid's Addgene catalogue record and pLannotate feature annotations shown in this document.]
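Description:
pISH-Taar9 is a bacterial in vitro transcription template plasmid built on the pGEM-T Easy cloning backbone and intended for making a riboprobe for in situ hybridization against mouse Taar9, a trace amine-associated receptor annotated as an orphan olfactory receptor. It is a high-copy plasmid maintained in E. coli through a ColE1/pUC-type origin and selected with ampicillin via the β-lactamase gene and its native promoter. The backbone also carries an f1 phage origin for single-stranded DNA production. Remnants of the lac region (lac promoter, operator, CAP site and a split lacZα fragment) reflect the blue/white screening cassette that the insert interrupts.

The roughly 1 kb Taar9 insert, which essentially corresponds to the annotated coding sequence, sits in the multiple cloning region between opposing bacteriophage T7 and SP6 promoters. In the sequenced record the coding sequence lies on the strand opposite to the T7 promoter, so transcription from T7 reads through the insert in the antisense direction. This matches the depositor's note that the plasmid is linearized with SpeI and transcribed with T7 RNA polymerase, which should yield a run-off antisense probe complementary to Taar9 mRNA. The SP6 promoter on the other side could in principle drive the sense strand, though the record does not describe that use. A short hornet peptide fragment annotated next to the insert is most likely a spurious match to polylinker sequence rather than a designed element. The cloning method is not recorded. The associated work concerns sensory neuron populations in the mouse main olfactory epithelium, where such probes mark receptor-expressing cells.
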