Addgene plasmid #105472: pISH-Taar9
Purpose: to generate a riboprobe for in situ hybridazation
Depositing lab: Peter Mombaerts. Depositing organization: Max Planck Research Unit for Neurogenetics. Publication: Trpc2-expressing sensory neurons in the main olfactory epithelium of the mouse. Omura M, Mombaerts P. Cell Rep. 2014 Jul 24;8(2):583-95. doi: 10.1016/j.celrep.2014.06.010. Epub 2014 Jul 4. PubMed 25001287.
Backbone
  Vector backbone: pGEM-Teasy
  Backbone size w/o insert (bp): 3015
  Vector type: to ganerate riboprobe
Growth in bacteria
  Bacterial resistance: Ampicillin, 100 μg/mL
  Growth temperature: 37°C
  Growth strain: DH5alpha
  Copy number: High Copy
Gene/Insert
  Gene/Insert name: Taar9
  Species: M. musculus (mouse)
  Insert size (bp): 1047
  Entrez Gene: Taar9 (a.k.a. Gm231, taR-9)
  Cloning method: Unknown
  Sequencing primers: 5′ M13-rev; 3′ M13-for
Terms and licenses: Academic/Nonprofit Terms; Industry Terms: Not Available to Industry
Depositor comments: Linearize with SpeI, use T7 RNA polymerase for IVT.
How to cite: pISH-Taar9 was a gift from Peter Mombaerts (Addgene plasmid # 105472 ; http://n2t.net/addgene:105472 ; RRID:Addgene_105472)
