>Addgene plasmid #105472 | pISH-Taar9 | depositor partial sequence | sequence record 199658 | insert: sequenced with M13-for primer
CGACGTCGCATGCTCCCGGCCGCCATGGCGGCCGCGGGAATTCGATTTTAACCTGCACCTGCCTCTTCAG
AGAATAGATTAGTTGTTGATGAATCAGCCCTGAAGACTTTGCCACTCACAATAAGTTTTATTGCCTTACG
AAACCAAGGATAAAAAAAGGCGTATATCAAGGGGTTCATAGCTGAATTGTAGTAAACACACCACACTAAT
ATCTCATAGACGTACGCAGGAGTTATGAAGTTCATGTAAGCGTCAATAACCGCATCAATAATGTATGGCA
GCCAGGACACGAGAAATGCAGCCATGGCGATCCCCAAGGTCTTGGCAGCCTTCCTCTCTCTTTTGGCTAC
TCTTTCCTTATAGCTCTCAGAGGAGGCCTGAGCTTGGTTGGCTGTACCCTCTATCTTCCTAGCCTGATAC
TTTGCCACCAAAAATATCCGACCATATAGAAACACCATGACCACAGTGGGCAGAAAGAACAAAAGGAAAC
AAAGTAAAACCCAATTTTGATTCAGTGGAGCCTGGCAGCCTCCCACACAGGTCAGAGCAACCACTAATTC
CTCAATCCCTTCCTCATTGGCTCCCGTGTAAAAGATGGAAAAGCTGTATGTGACAGAAAAGAACCAAGAG
AGAGCAATGCACAGTCCAGAAACCGATACAGTGAACTTGGTCGGATAGGTCAGTGGATCTGTAACTGCAA
TGTACCGGTCAATGGAGATGCAGCATAAATGAAACAGAGACGCAAAACAGAAGGAGGTGTCGAAACACGT
GTGGAACTTACAGTAACTCTCCCCAAAGTACCAGCAGCTCTCCACAGAACGCACCGTGCTGAAGGGCATC
ACTGTCACCCCCACCAAGAAGTCAGCACAGGCCAGGGAGGCCACCAGGAAGTTCGTAGGCGTGTGCAGCT
GTTTAAAGTGGAGGATGGCAATGATGACCA
