>Addgene plasmid #105472 | pISH-Taar9 | depositor partial sequence | sequence record 199659 | insert: sequenced with M31-rev primer
ACTCAAGCTATGCATCCAACGCGTTGGGAGCTCTCCCATATGGTCGACCTGCAGGCGGCCGCGAATTCAC
TAGTGATTATGACAAGCGACTTCTCCCCAGAACCGCCCATGGAGCTCTGCTATGAGAATGTGAACGGATC
CTGCATTAAAAGCTCTTACGCACCCTGGCCTCGAGCCATCCTCTATGGGGTCCTCGGTTTGGGAGCCCTG
CTGGCAGTGTTTGGGAACTTACTGGTCATCATTGCCATCCTCCACTTTAAACAGCTGCACACGCCTACGA
ACTTCCTGGTGGCCTCCCTGGCCTGTGCTGACTTCTTGGTGGGGGTGACAGTGATGCCCTTCAGCACGGT
GCGTTCTGTGGAGAGCTGCTGGTACTTTGGGGAGAGTTACTGTAAGTTCCACACGTGTTTCGACACCTCC
TTCTGTTTTGCGTCTCTGTTTCATTTATGCTGCATCTCCATTGACCGGTACATTGCAGTTACAGATCCAC
TGACCTATCCGACCAAGTTCACTGTATCGGTTTCTGGACTGTGCATTGCTCTCTCTTGGTTCTTTTCTGT
CACATACAGCTTTTCCATCTTTTACACGGGAGCCAATGAGGAAGGGATTGAGGAATTAGTGGTTGCTCTG
ACCTGTGTGGGAGGCTGCCAGGCTCCACTGAATCAAAATTGGGTTTTACTTTGTTTCCTTTTGTTCTTTC
TGCCCACTGTGGTCATGGTGTTTCTATATGGTCGGATATTTTTGGTGGCAAAGTATCAGGCTAGGAAGAT
AGAGGGTACAGCCAACCAAGCTCAGGCCTCCTCTGAGAGCTATAAGGAAAGAGTAGCCAAAAGAGAGAGG
AAGGCTGCCAAGACCTTGGGGATCGCCATGGCTGCATTTCTCGTGTCCTGGCTGCCATAC
